Addgene plasmid #10847: p1153 BPV-1 E2-TR
Depositing lab: Peter Howley. Depositing organization: Harvard Medical School. Publication: A transcriptional repressor encoded by BPV-1 shares a common carboxy-terminal domain with the E2 transactivator. Lambert PF, Spalholz BA, Howley PM. Cell. 1987 Jul 3. 50(1):69-78. 10.1016/0092-8674(87)90663-5 PubMed 3036366.
Backbone
  Vector backbone: pcDVL
  Backbone size w/o insert (bp): 3220
  Vector type: Mammalian Expression
Growth in bacteria
  Bacterial resistance: Ampicillin, 100 μg/mL
  Growth temperature: 37°C
  Growth strain: DH5alpha
  Copy number: High Copy
Gene/Insert
  Gene/Insert name: BPV-1 (alt name: E2-TR, E3, E4, E5, L2)
  Species: Bovine papillomavirus
  Insert size (bp): 1189
  Cloning method: Restriction Enzyme; 5′ cloning site XhoI (not destroyed); 3′ cloning site XhoI (not destroyed)
  Sequencing primers: 5′ n/a
Resource information
  A portion of this plasmid was derived from a plasmid made by: cDNA CW5-07 from Carl Baker's wart library
Terms and licenses: Academic/Nonprofit Terms; Industry Terms: Not Available to Industry
Depositor comments: See author's map.
How to cite: p1153 BPV-1 E2-TR was a gift from Peter Howley (Addgene plasmid # 10847 ; http://n2t.net/addgene:10847 ; RRID:Addgene_10847)
