[The description below was written by a language model from this plasmid's Addgene catalogue record and pLannotate feature annotations shown in this document.]
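Description:
p1153 BPV-1 E2-TR is a mammalian expression plasmid built on the pcDVL backbone, a pBR322-derived cDNA expression vector. It carries a roughly 1.2 kb bovine papillomavirus type 1 cDNA inserted between two retained XhoI sites. The record notes that the cDNA came from a wart-derived cDNA library. In bacteria the plasmid replicates from a ColE1/pMB1-type origin, listed as high copy, and is selected with ampicillin through the β-lactamase gene and its own promoter. Remnants of pBR322, namely the bom site and fragments of rop and the tet promoter, are also annotated.

The expression unit is read across the origin of the circular map. The SV40 enhancer and early promoter lie at the end of the numbered sequence and run into a modified SV40 intron with splice donor and acceptor sites, followed by the viral cDNA. The annotated coding regions are a fragment of the E2 open reading frame and the complete E5 gene. The catalogue entry also lists E3, E4 and L2 as open reading frames overlapped by the insert. The E2 fragment fits the construct's name: E2-TR is the truncated repressor form of E2, which shares the carboxy-terminal domain of the full-length E2 transactivator. Downstream are an SV40 polyadenylation signal and a short large T antigen fragment, both annotated on the reverse strand; SV40 poly(A) regions are commonly bidirectional, so this region presumably serves as the terminator.

The plasmid is suited to expressing the E2 repressor in transfected mammalian cells, for example to study how E2 proteins regulate papillomavirus transcription through E2-responsive elements. The depositor refers users to the author's map for further details.
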