Features (pLannotate 1.2.2; 13 found; start..end, strand, type, name):
     32..128     +  intron         SV40 intron: modified SV40 intron with splice donor and acceptor sites
    187..1011    +  CDS            E2 (fragment): VE2_BPV1 - Experimental evidence at protein level: Swiss-Prot protein existence level 1. Plays a role in the initiation of viral DNA replication. A dimer of E2 interacts with a dimer of E1 in order to improve specificity of E1 DNA binding activity. Once the complex recognizes and binds DNA at specific sites, the E2 dimer is removed from DNA. E2 also regulates viral transcription through binding to the E2RE response element (5'-ACCNNNNNNGGT-3') present in multiple copies in the regulatory regions of the viral genome. Activates or represses transcription depending on E2RE's position with regards
   1053..1184    +  CDS            E5: VE5_BPV1 - Experimental evidence at protein level: Swiss-Prot protein existence level 1. E5 can induce cellular DNA synthesis. It seems to interact with a 16 kDa cellular protein. E5 seems to activate the PDGF receptor. From Bovine papillomavirus type 1.
   1385..1404    +  promoter       SV40 promoter (fragment): SV40 enhancer and early promoter
   1419..1553    -  polyA_signal   SV40 poly(A) signal: SV40 polyadenylation signal
   1576..1659    -  CDS            large T antigen (fragment): large T antigen from SV40 (simian virus 40)
   1662..1702    +  CDS            rop (fragment): Rop protein, which maintains plasmids at low copy number; rop
   1804..1944    +  misc_feature   bom: basis of mobility region from pBR322
   2130..2718    -  rep_origin     ori: high-copy-number ColE1/pMB1/pBR322/pUC origin of replication
   2889..3749    -  CDS            AmpR: β-lactamase; bla; confers resistance to ampicillin, carbenicillin, and related antibiotics
   3750..3854    -  promoter       AmpR promoter: bla
   3979..4003    +  promoter       tet promoter (fragment): E. coli promoter for tetracycline efflux protein gene
   4015..4344    +  promoter       SV40 promoter: SV40 enhancer and early promoter
>Addgene plasmid #10847 | p1153 BPV-1 E2-TR | addgene full sequence | sequence record 209082 | Addgene Assembled Sequence
TCGAGGAACTGAAAAACCAGAAAGTTAACTGGTAAGTTTAGTCTTTTTGTCTTTTATTTCAGGTCCCGGA
TCCGGTGGTGGTGCAAATCAAAGAACTGCTCCTCAGTGGATGTTGCCTTTACTTCTAGGCCTGTACGGAA
GTGTTACTTCTGCTCTAAAAGCTGCTGCAGGGGGGGGGGGGGGGGGGATTTGTACATGCGCACAGAGGAC
GGCTGGCAGCTTGCGAAGGCTGGGGCTGACGGAACTGGGCTCTACTACTGCACCATGGCCGGTGCTGGAC
GCATTTACTATTCTCGCTTTGGTGACGAGGCAGCCAGATTTAGTACAACAGGGCATTACTCTGTAAGAGA
TCAGGACAGAGTGTATGCTGGTGTCTCATCCACCTCTTCTGATTTTAGAGATCGCCCAGACGGAGTCTGG
GTCGCATCCGAAGGACCTGAAGGAGACCCTGCAGGAAAAGAAGCCGAGCCAGCCCAGCCTGTCTCTTCTT
TGCTCGGCTCCCCCGCCTGCGGTCCCATCAGAGCAGGCCTCGGTTGGGTACGGGACGGTCCTCGCTCGCA
CCCCTACAATTTTCCTGCAGGCTCGGGGGGCTCTATTCTCCGCTCTTCCTCCACCCCGGTGCAGGGCACG
GTACCGGTGGACTTGGCATCAAGGCAGGAAGAAGAGGAGCAGTCGCCCGACTCCACAGAGGAAGAACCAG
TGACTCTCCCAAGGCGCACCACCAATGATGGATTCCACCTGTTAAAGGCAGGAGGGTCATGCTTTGCTCT
AATTTCAGGAACTGCTAACCAGGTAAAGTGCTATCGCTTTCGGGTGAAAAAGAACCATAGACATCGCTAC
GAGAACTGCACCACCACCTGGTTCACAGTTGCTGACAACGGTGCTGAAAGACAAGGACAAGCACAAATAC
TGATCACCTTTGGATCGCCAAGTCAAAGGCAAGACTTTCTGAAACATGTACCACTACCTCCTGGAATGAA
CATTTCCGGCTTTACAGCCAGCTTGGACTTCTGATCACTGCCATTGCCTTTTCTTCATCTGACTGGTGTA
CTATGCCAAATCTATGGTTTCTATTGTTCTTGGGACTAGTTGCTGCAATGCAACTGCTGCTATTACTGTT
CTTACTCTTGTTTTTTCTTGTATACTGGGATCATTTTGAGTGCTCCTGTACAGGTCTGCCCTTTTAATGC
CTTTACATCACTGGCTATTGGCTGTGTTTTTACTGTTGTGTGGATTTGATTTGTTTTATATACTGTATGA
AGTTTTTTCATTTGTGCTTGTATTGCTGTTTGTAAGTTTTTTACTAGAGTTTGTATTCCCCCTGCTCAGA
TTTTATATGGTTTAAGCTGCAGCAATAAAAATGAGTGCACGGAAAAGGTACCTTCTGAGGCGGAAAGAAC
CAGCCGGATCCCTCGAGGGATCCAGACATGATAAGATACATTGATGAGTTTGGACAAACCACAACTAGAA
TGCAGTGAAAAAAATGCTTTATTTGTGAAATTTGTGATGCTATTGCTTTATTTGTAACCATTATAAGCTG
CAATAAACAAGTTAACAACAACAATTGCATTCATTTTATGTTTCAGGTTCAGGGGGAGGTGTGGGAGGTT
TTTTAAAGCAAGTAAAACCTCTACAAATGTGGTATGGCTGATTATGATCCGGCTGCCTCGCGCGTTTCGG
TGATGACGGTGAAAACCTCTGACACATGCAGCTCCCGGAGACGGTCACAGCTTGTCTGTAAGCGGATGCC
GRGAGCAGACAAGCCCGTCAGGGCGCGTCAGCGGGTGTTGGCGGGTGTCGGGGCGCAGCCATGACCCAGT
CACGTAGCGATAGCGGAGTGTATACTGGCTTAACTATGCGGCATCAGAGCAGATTGTACTGAGAGTGCAC
CATATGCGGTGTGAAATACCGCACAGATGCGTAAGGAGAAAATACCGCATCAGGCGCTCTTCCGCTTCCT
CGCTCACTGACTCGCTGCGCTCGGTCGTTCGGCTGCGGCGAGCGGTATCAGCTCACTCAAAGGCGGTAAT
ACGGTTATCCACAGAATCAGGGGATAACGCAGGAAAGAACATGTGAGCAAAAGGCCAGCAAAAGGCCAGG
AACCGTAAAAAGGCCGCGTTGCTGGCGTTTTTCCATAGGCTCCGCCCCCCTGACGAGCATCACAAAAATC
GACGCTCAAGTCAGAGGTGGCGAAACCCGACAGGACTATAAAGATACCAGGCGTTTCCCCCTGGAAGCTC
CCTCGTGCGCTCTCCTGTTCCGACCCTGCCGCTTACCGGATACCTGTCCGCCTTTCTCCCTTCGGGAAGC
GTGGCGCTTTCTCATAGCTCACGCTGTAGGTATCTCAGTTCGGTGTAGGTCGTTCGCTCCAAGCTGGGCT
GTGTGCACGAACCCCCCGTTCAGCCCGACCGCTGCGCCTTATCCGGTAACTATCGTCTTGAGTCCAACCC
GGTAAGACACGACTTATCGCCACTGGCAGCAGCCACTGGTAACAGGATTAGCAGAGCGAGGTATGTAGGC
GGTGCTACAGAGTTCTTGAAGTGGTGGCCTAACTACGGCTACACTAGAAGGACAGTATTTGGTATCTGCG
CTCTGCTGAAGCCAGTTACCTTCGGAAAAAGAGTTGGTAGCTCTTGATCCGGCAAACAAACCACCGCTGG
TAGCGGTGGTTTTTTTGTTTGCAAGCAGCAGATTACGCGCAGAAAAAAAGGATCTCAAGAAGATCCTTTG
ATCTTTTCTACGGGGTCTGACGCTCAGTGGAACGAAAACTCACGTTAAGGGATTTTGGTCATGAGATTAT
CAAAAAGGATCTTCACCTAGATCCTTTTAAATTAAAAATGAAGTTTTAAATCAATCTAAAGTATATATGA
GTAAACTTGGTCTGACAGTTACCAATGCTTAATCAGTGAGGCACCTATCTCAGCGATCTGTCTATTTCGT
TCATCCATAGTTGCCTGACTCCCCGTCGTGTAGATAACTACGATACGGGAGGGCTTACCATCTGGCCCCA
GTGCTGCAATGATACCGCGAGACCCACGCTCACCGGCTCCAGATTTATCAGCAATAAACCAGCCAGCCGG
AAGGGCCGAGCGCAGAAGTGGTCCTGCAACTTTATCCGCCTCCATCCAGTCTATTAATTGTTGCCGGGAA
GCTAGAGTAAGTAGTTCGCCAGTTAATAGTTTGCGCAACGTTGTTGCCATTGCTGCAGGCATCGTGGTGT
CACGCTCGTCGTTTGGTATGGCTTCATTCAGCTCCGGTTCCCAACGATCAAGGCGAGTTACATGATCCCC
CATGTTGTGCAAAAAAGCGGTTAGCTCCTTCGGTCCTCCGATCGTTGTCAGAAGTAAGTTGGCCGCAGTG
TTATCACTCATGGTTATGGCAGCACTGCATAATTCTCTTACTGTCATGCCATCCGTAAGATGCTTTTCTG
TGACTGGTGAGTACTCAACCAAGTCATTCTGAGAATAGTGTATGCGGCGACCGAGTTGCTCTTGCCCGGC
GTCAACACGGGATAATACCGCGCCACATAGCAGAACTTTAAAAGTGCTCATCATTGGAAAACGTTCTTCG
GGGCGAAAACTCTCAAGGATCTTACCGCTGTTGAGATCCAGTTCGATGTAACCCACTCGTGCACCCAACT
GATCTTCAGCATCTTTTACTTTCACCAGCGTTTCTGGGTGAGCAAAAACAGGAAGGCAAAATGCCGCAAA
AAAGGGAATAAGGGCGACACGGAAATGTTGAATACTCATACTCTTCCTTTTTCAATATTATTGAAGCATT
TATCAGGGTTATTGTCTCATGAGCGGATACATATTTGAATGTATTTAGAAAAATAAACAAATAGGGGTTC
CGCGCACATTTCCCCGAAAAGTGCCACCTGACGTCTAAGAAACCATTATTATCATGACATTAACCTATAA
AAATAGGCGTATCACGAGGCCCTTTCGTCTTCAAGAATTGGTCGACCAATTCTCATGTTTGACAGCTTAT
CATCGATAAGCTTGGCTGTGGAATGTGTGTCAGTTAGGGTGTGGAAAGTCCCCAGGCTCCCCAGCAGGCA
GAAGTATGCAAAGCATGCATCTCAATTAGTCAGCAACCAGGTGTGGAAAGTCCCCAGGCTCCCCAGCAGG
CAGAAGTATGCAAAGCATGCATCTCAATTAGTCAGCAACCATAGTCCCGCCCCTAACTCCGCCCATCCCG
CCCCTAACTCCGCCCAGTTCCGCCCATTCTCCGCCCCATGGCTGACTAATTTTTTTTATTTATGCAGAGG
CCGAGGCCGCCTCGGCCTCTGAGCTATTCCAGAAGTAGTGAGGAGGCTTTTTTGGAGGCCTAGGCTTTTG
CAAAAAGCTCC
